Addgene plasmid #231356: pAAV.T7-SP6-BC(p11-14)-SCP1-tdTomato-W3SL-T7
Purpose: Single stranded AAV genome with barcodeless T7 RNA polymerase promoter and SP6-driven barcode, for tracking AAV concatemers via SpECTr. Also expresses tdTomato from SCP1 promoter.
Depositing lab: Viviana Gradinaru. Depositing organization: California Institute of Technology. Publication: Spatial genomics of AAV vectors reveals mechanism of transcriptional crosstalk that enables targeted delivery of large genetic cargo. Coughlin GM, Borsos M, Barcelona BH, Appling N, Mayfield AMH, Mackey ED, Eser RA, Jackson CR, Chen X, Kumar SR, Gradinaru V. Nat Biotechnol. 2025 Mar 20. doi: 10.1038/s41587-025-02565-4. PubMed 40113953.
Backbone
  Vector backbone: pAAV
  Vector type: AAV
Growth in bacteria
  Bacterial resistance: Ampicillin, 100 μg/mL
  Growth temperature: 30°C
  Growth strain: NEB Stable
  Copy number: High Copy
Gene/Insert
  Gene/Insert name: T7-SP6-BC(p11-14)
  Species: Other
  Insert size (bp): 202
  Cloning method: Gibson Cloning
Terms and licenses: Academic/Nonprofit Terms; Industry Terms: Not Available to Industry
Depositor comments: Also contains a SCP1-driven tdTomato, with chimeric intron to increase expression
How to cite: pAAV.T7-SP6-BC(p11-14)-SCP1-tdTomato-W3SL-T7 was a gift from Viviana Gradinaru (Addgene plasmid # 231356 ; http://n2t.net/addgene:231356 ; RRID:Addgene_231356)
