[The description below was written by a language model from this plasmid's Addgene catalogue record and pLannotate feature annotations shown in this document.]
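Description:
pAAV.T7-SP6-BC(p11-14)-SCP1-tdTomato-W3SL-T7 is a 5.3 kb AAV transfer plasmid on a pAAV backbone, designed to be packaged as a single-stranded AAV genome. In bacteria it replicates from a high-copy ColE1/pUC-type origin and is selected with ampicillin through the β-lactamase gene and its native promoter. The backbone also carries an f1 phage origin, along with small annotated remnants of the pBR322 bom region and rop. Two AAV2 inverted terminal repeats delimit the roughly 2.7 kb segment that is replicated and encapsidated when rep, cap and helper functions are supplied in trans.

Inside the ITRs there are two functional modules. The first is the 202 bp catalogued insert, made up of bacteriophage promoters and a barcode. A T7 promoter lies just inside one ITR and points outward toward it, and an SP6 promoter reads inward across the barcode designated p11-14. A second T7 promoter sits just inside the opposite ITR, also facing outward. The record describes these T7 promoters as barcodeless. Because they point out across the genome ends, they appear arranged so that phage polymerase transcription reads through ITR junctions into a neighbouring genome; this supports the stated purpose of tracking AAV concatemers with the SpECTr method, although the record does not spell out the mechanism.

The second module is a mammalian reporter cassette in which the compact SCP1 core promoter (named in the record but not annotated in the feature table) drives tdTomato. A chimeric β-globin/immunoglobulin intron upstream of the coding sequence boosts expression. The cassette ends in W3SL, which is annotated as truncated WPRE fragments followed by SV40 polyadenylation fragments. The red-orange fluorescence marks transduced cells alongside the barcode readout.
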