Features (pLannotate 1.2.2; 19 found; start..end, strand, type, name):
      1..589     +  rep_origin     ori: high-copy-number ColE1/pMB1/pBR322/pUC origin of replication
    651..791     -  repeat_region  AAV2 ITR: inverted terminal repeat of adeno-associated virus serotype 2 inverted
    794..812     -  promoter       T7 promoter: promoter for bacteriophage T7 RNA polymerase
    863..881     +  promoter       SP6 promoter: promoter for bacteriophage SP6 RNA polymerase
   1006..1026    -  misc_feature   MCS (fragment): pBluescript multiple cloning site
   1112..1244    +  intron         chimeric intron: chimera between introns from human β-globin and immunoglobulin heavy chain genes
   1257..2684    +  CDS            tdTomato: tdTomato is a basic (constitutively fluorescent) orange fluorescent protein published in 2004, derived from Discosoma sp.. It is reported to be a somewhat slowly-maturing tandem dimer with low acid sensitivity.
   2697..2854    +  misc_feature   WPRE (fragment): woodchuck hepatitis virus posttranscriptional regulatory element
   2860..2944    +  misc_feature   WPRE (fragment): woodchuck hepatitis virus posttranscriptional regulatory element
   2943..2986    -  polyA_signal   SV40 poly(A) signal (fragment): SV40 polyadenylation signal
   2990..3057    -  polyA_signal   SV40 poly(A) signal (fragment): SV40 polyadenylation signal
   3180..3198    +  promoter       T7 promoter: promoter for bacteriophage T7 RNA polymerase
   3209..3349    +  repeat_region  AAV2 ITR: inverted terminal repeat of adeno-associated virus serotype 2 inverted
   3354..3405    -  misc_feature   bom (fragment): basis of mobility region from pBR322
   3424..3879    +  rep_origin     f1 ori (sequence partly withheld): f1 bacteriophage origin of replication; arrow indicates direction of (+) strand synthesis
   3880..3929    -  misc_feature   bom (fragment): basis of mobility region from pBR322
   4031..4066    -  CDS            rop (fragment): Rop protein, which maintains plasmids at low copy number; rop
   4161..4265    +  promoter       AmpR promoter: bla
   4266..5126    +  CDS            AmpR: β-lactamase; bla; confers resistance to ampicillin, carbenicillin, and related antibiotics
>Addgene plasmid #231356 | pAAV.T7-SP6-BC(p11-14)-SCP1-tdTomato-W3SL-T7 | addgene full sequence | sequence record 459839 | Addgene NGS Result
TTGAGATCCTTTTTTTCTGCGCGTAATCTGCTGCTTGCAAACAAAAAAACCACCGCTACCAGCGGTGGTT
TGTTTGCCGGATCAAGAGCTACCAACTCTTTTTCCGAAGGTAACTGGCTTCAGCAGAGCGCAGATACCAA
ATACTGTTCTTCTAGTGTAGCCGTAGTTAGGCCACCACTTCAAGAACTCTGTAGCACCGCCTACATACCT
CGCTCTGCTAATCCTGTTACCAGTGGCTGCTGCCAGTGGCGATAAGTCGTGTCTTACCGGGTTGGACTCA
AGACGATAGTTACCGGATAAGGCGCAGCGGTCGGGCTGAACGGGGGGTTCGTGCACACAGCCCAGCTTGG
AGCGAACGACCTACACCGAACTGAGATACCTACAGCGTGAGCTATGAGAAAGCGCCACGCTTCCCGAAGG
GAGAAAGGCGGACAGGTATCCGGTAAGCGGCAGGGTCGGAACAGGAGAGCGCACGAGGGAGCTTCCAGGG
GGAAACGCCTGGTATCTTTATAGTCCTGTCGGGTTTCGCCACCTCTGACTTGAGCGTCGATTTTTGTGAT
GCTCGTCAGGGGGGCGGAGCCTATGGAAAAACGCCAGCAACGCGGCCTTTTTACGGTTCCTGGCCTTTTG
CTGGCCTTTTGCTCACATGTCCTGCAGGCAGCTGCGCGCTCGCTCGCTCACTGAGGCCGCTCGGGCAAAG
CCCGGGCGTCGGGCGACCTTTGGTCGCCCGGCCTCAGTGAGCGAGCGAGCGCGCAGAGAGGGAGTGGCCA
ACTCCATCACTAGGGGTTCCTGCCCTATAGTGAGTCGTATTACCCGGCCAGGAACCGTAAAAAGGACTTG
CCCGCGTTGCTGGCGTTTAACGATTTAGGTGACACTATAGAATACACGGGTGGTAACCGTATTCATTGGA
TTTATGTGTATTTGCCAGTGATGGCAAATTGCCAAGGCTGCTACGGACGATGTGGAAGATGGCCCAAGAG
CATCTGGAGAGACAAGGCCGCCTCGAGCTTGATATCGAATTCCTGCGTACTTATATAAGGGGGTGGGGGC
GCGTTCGTCCTCAGTCGCGATCGAACACTCGAGCCGAGCAGACGTGCCTACGGACCGACAGGTAAGTATC
AAGGTTACAAGACAGGTTTAAGGAGACCAATAGAAACTGGGCTTGTCGAGACAGAGAAGACTCTTGCGTT
TCTGATAGGCACCTATTGGTCTTACTGACATCCACTTTGCCTTTCTCTCCACAGACCGGTGCCACCATGG
TGAGTAAGGGCGAGGAAGTGATCAAAGAGTTCATGCGGTTTAAGGTGAGAATGGAAGGAAGCATGAACGG
CCACGAGTTCGAAATTGAGGGAGAAGGAGAGGGACGGCCCTACGAGGGCACCCAGACAGCCAAGCTGAAA
GTGACAAAGGGCGGGCCTCTGCCATTCGCTTGGGACATCCTGAGCCCACAGTTTATGTACGGCTCCAAGG
CCTATGTGAAACATCCAGCTGACATTCCCGATTATAAGAAACTGAGCTTCCCCGAGGGGTTTAAGTGGGA
AAGAGTGATGAACTTCGAGGACGGAGGCCTGGTGACTGTGACCCAGGACAGCTCCCTGCAGGATGGGACC
CTGATCTACAAGGTGAAAATGAGAGGGACAAATTTTCCCCCTGATGGACCTGTGATGCAGAAGAAAACTA
TGGGATGGGAGGCCTCCACCGAAAGGCTGTATCCACGCGACGGGGTGCTGAAAGGAGAAATCCACCAGGC
TCTGAAGCTGAAAGATGGGGGACATTACCTGGTGGAGTTCAAGACAATCTACATGGCCAAGAAACCTGTG
CAGCTGCCAGGCTACTATTACGTGGACACAAAACTGGATATCACTTCACACAACGAGGACTACACTATTG
TGGAGCAGTATGAACGGAGCGAGGGGAGACACCATCTGTTCCTGGGCCATGGGACTGGAAGTACCGGCTC
AGGGTCTAGTGGAACCGCCTCAAGCGAGGATAACAATATGGCTGTGATCAAAGAGTTCATGAGGTTTAAG
GTGCGCATGGAGGGCAGCATGAATGGGCACGAATTTGAGATTGAAGGAGAGGGCGAAGGGAGGCCTTACG
AGGGCACACAGACTGCCAAGCTGAAAGTGACCAAGGGAGGACCACTGCCTTTCGCTTGGGATATCCTGTC
TCCTCAGTTTATGTACGGAAGTAAGGCCTATGTCAAGCATCCCGCTGACATTCCTGATTACAAGAAACTG
TCTTTCCCAGAGGGCTTTAAGTGGGAGAGAGTGATGAATTTTGAAGATGGAGGCCTGGTGACCGTGACAC
AGGACTCCTCTCTGCAGGATGGCACTCTGATCTACAAAGTCAAAATGCGCGGCACCAATTTTCCACCCGA
TGGGCCCGTGATGCAGAAGAAAACAATGGGGTGGGAGGCCAGCACTGAACGGCTGTATCCTAGAGACGGA
GTGCTGAAGGGCGAAATCCACCAGGCCCTGAAGCTGAAAGACGGCGGCCACTACCTGGTGGAGTTCAAAA
CCATCTACATGGCCAAGAAACCAGTGCAGCTGCCCGGCTATTACTATGTGGACACCAAGCTGGATATCAC
ATCCCACAATGAAGACTACACCATTGTGGAACAGTATGAGAGGTCTGAAGGACGCCACCATCTGTTTCTG
TACGGCATGGATGAGCTGTATAAGTAAACGCGTCATAATCAACCTCTGGATTACAAAATTTGTGAAAGAT
TGACTGGTATTCTTAACTATGTTGCTCCTTTTACGCTATGTGGATACGCTGCTTTAATGCCTTTGTATCA
TGCTATTGCTTCCCGTATGGCTTTCATTTTCTCCTCCTTGTATAAATCCTGGTTAGTTCTTGCCACGGCG
GAACTCATCGCCGCCTGCCTTGCCCGCTGCTGGACAGGGGCTCGGCTGTTGGGCACTGACAATTCCGTGG
TGTTTATTTGTGAAATTTGTGATGCTATTGCTTTATTTGTAACCATCTAGCTTTATTTGTGAAATTTGTG
ATGCTATTGCTTTATTTGTAACCATTATAAGCTGCAATAAACAAGTTAACAACAACAATTGCATTCATTT
TATGTTTCAGGTTCAGGGGGAGATGTGGGAGGTTTTTTAAACAAGGTACCGTTAAACGCCAGCAACGCGG
GCAAGTCCTTTTTACGGTTCCTGGCCGGGTAATACGACTCACTATAGGCTTGGGCCGCAGGAACCCCTAG
TGATGGAGTTGGCCACTCCCTCTCTGCGCGCTCGCTCGCTCACTGAGGCCGGGCGACCAAAGGTCGCCCG
ACGCCCGGGCTTTGCCCGGGCGGCCTCAGTGAGCGAGCGAGCGCGCAGCTGCCTGCAGGGGCGCCTGATG
CGGTATTTTCTCCTTACGCATCTGTGCGGTATTTCACACCGCATA
[95 nt withheld, positions 3406-3500]
T
[46 nt withheld, positions 3502-3547]
C
[141 nt withheld, positions 3549-3689]
CCTTTGACGTTGGAGTCCACGTTCTTT
[37 nt withheld, positions 3717-3753]
ACTCTATCTCGGGCTATTCTTTTGATTTATAAGGGATTTTGCCGATTTCGGTCTATTGGTTAAAAAATGA
GCTGATTTAACAAAAATTTAACGCGAATTTTAACAAAATATTAACGTTTACAATTTTATGGTGCACTCTC
AGTACAATCTGCTCTGATGCCGCATAGTTAAGCCAGCCCCGACACCCGCCAACACCCGCTGACGCGCCCT
GACGGGCTTGTCTGCTCCCGGCATCCGCTTACAGACAAGCTGTGACCGTCTCCGGGAGCTGCATGTGTCA
GAGGTTTTCACCGTCATCACCGAAACGCGCGAGACGAAAGGGCCTCGTGATACGCCTATTTTTATAGGTT
AATGTCATGATAATAATGGTTTCTTAGACGTCAGGTGGCACTTTTCGGGGAAATGTGCGCGGAACCCCTA
TTTGTTTATTTTTCTAAATACATTCAAATATGTATCCGCTCATGAGACAATAACCCTGATAAATGCTTCA
ATAATATTGAAAAAGGAAGAGTATGAGTATTCAACATTTCCGTGTCGCCCTTATTCCCTTTTTTGCGGCA
TTTTGCCTTCCTGTTTTTGCTCACCCAGAAACGCTGGTGAAAGTAAAAGATGCTGAAGATCAGTTGGGTG
CACGAGTGGGTTACATCGAACTGGATCTCAACAGCGGTAAGATCCTTGAGAGTTTTCGCCCCGAAGAACG
TTTTCCAATGATGAGCACTTTTAAAGTTCTGCTATGTGGCGCGGTATTATCCCGTATTGACGCCGGGCAA
GAGCAACTCGGTCGCCGCATACACTATTCTCAGAATGACTTGGTTGAGTACTCACCAGTCACAGAAAAGC
ATCTTACGGATGGCATGACAGTAAGAGAATTATGCAGTGCTGCCATAACCATGAGTGATAACACTGCGGC
CAACTTACTTCTGACAACGATCGGAGGACCGAAGGAGCTAACCGCTTTTTTGCACAACATGGGGGATCAT
GTAACTCGCCTTGATCGTTGGGAACCGGAGCTGAATGAAGCCATACCAAACGACGAGCGTGACACCACGA
TGCCTGTAGCAATGGCAACAACGTTGCGCAAACTATTAACTGGCGAACTACTTACTCTAGCTTCCCGGCA
ACAATTAATAGACTGGATGGAGGCGGATAAAGTTGCAGGACCACTTCTGCGCTCGGCCCTTCCGGCTGGC
TGGTTTATTGCTGATAAATCTGGAGCCGGTGAGCGTGGAAGCCGCGGTATCATTGCAGCACTGGGGCCAG
ATGGTAAGCCCTCCCGTATCGTAGTTATCTACACGACGGGGAGTCAGGCAACTATGGATGAACGAAATAG
ACAGATCGCTGAGATAGGTGCCTCACTGATTAAGCATTGGTAACTGTCAGACCAAGTTTACTCATATATA
CTTTAGATTGATTTAAAACTTCATTTTTAATTTAAAAGGATCTAGGTGAAGATCCTTTTTGATAATCTCA
TGACCAAAATCCCTTAACGTGAGTTTTCGTTCCACTGAGCGTCAGACCCCGTAGAAAAGATCAAAGGATC
TTC
